Addgene plasmid #20342: FUW-M2rtTA
Purpose: Lentiviral plasmid expressing the reverse tetracycline transactivator
Depositing lab: Rudolf Jaenisch. Depositing organization: Whitehead Institute for Biomedical Research. Publication: A drug-inducible system for direct reprogramming of human somatic cells to pluripotency. Hockemeyer D, Soldner F, Cook EG, Gao Q, Mitalipova M, Jaenisch R. Cell Stem Cell. 2008 Sep 11. 3(3):346-53. 10.1016/j.stem.2008.08.014 PubMed 18786421.
Backbone
  Vector backbone: FUW (Lenti-Lox-Ubi)
  Backbone manufacturer: homemade
  Backbone size w/o insert (bp): 7231
  Vector type: Mammalian Expression, Lentiviral
Growth in bacteria
  Bacterial resistance: Ampicillin, 100 μg/mL
  Growth temperature: 37°C
  Growth strain: Stbl3
  Growth instructions: TOP10, 37C
  Copy number: High Copy
Gene/Insert
  Gene/Insert name: M2rtTA
  Species: bacteria
  Insert size (bp): 792
  Cloning method: Restriction Enzyme; 5′ cloning site EcoRI (destroyed during cloning); 3′ cloning site EcoRI (destroyed during cloning)
  Sequencing primers: 5′ n/a
Terms and licenses: Academic/Nonprofit Terms; Industry Terms: Not Available to Industry
How to cite: FUW-M2rtTA was a gift from Rudolf Jaenisch (Addgene plasmid # 20342 ; http://n2t.net/addgene:20342 ; RRID:Addgene_20342)
