[The description below was written by a language model from this plasmid's Addgene catalogue record and the feature table of its GenBank file.]
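Description:
FUW-M2rtTA is an HIV-1-based lentiviral transfer plasmid built on the FUW (Lenti-Lox-Ubi) backbone for constitutive mammalian expression of the M2 reverse tetracycline transactivator. The full annotated sequence is about 8 kb. It is propagated in E. coli through a high-copy ColE1/pUC-type origin and selected with ampicillin via the bla gene. No mammalian selection marker or fluorescent reporter is annotated.

The viral genome is transcribed in packaging cells from a CMV enhancer/promoter fused to a truncated 5' LTR, a chimeric arrangement that typically makes genomic RNA production independent of Tat. This is followed by the Psi packaging signal, the Rev response element for nuclear export of the unspliced RNA, and the cPPT/CTS, which aids nuclear import of the reverse-transcribed genome. The internal cassette uses the human ubiquitin C promoter to drive the transactivator (annotated as rtTA-Advanced, a roughly 750 bp coding sequence). It is a bacterial Tet repressor-derived DNA-binding domain joined to minimal VP16 activation repeats, the latter being picked up in one of the partial sequencing reads. A WPRE downstream enhances transcript expression, and the cassette ends in a truncated LTR followed by a bGH polyadenylation signal. The short Factor Xa site and gp41 peptide annotations fall within the WPRE and residual HIV envelope sequence and are probably incidental matches. The two partial records add little annotation beyond the full sequence.

Because rtTA binds Tet-responsive elements and activates transcription only when doxycycline or tetracycline is present, this vector supplies the transactivator half of a Tet-On system. It is co-transduced with lentiviruses carrying TetO-driven transgenes. It was deposited with work on drug-inducible reprogramming of human somatic cells to pluripotency.
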