LOCUS       Exported 7979 bp ds-DNA circular SYN 12-MAY-2021
DEFINITION  Lentiviral plasmid expressing the reverse tetracycline
            transactivator.
ACCESSION   .
VERSION     .
KEYWORDS    FUW-M2rtTA
SOURCE      synthetic DNA construct
  ORGANISM  synthetic DNA construct
REFERENCE   1 (bases 1 to 7979)
  AUTHORS   Hockemeyer D, Soldner F, Cook EG, Gao Q, Mitalipova M, Jaenisch R
  TITLE     A drug-inducible system for direct reprogramming of human somatic
            cells to pluripotency.
  JOURNAL   Cell Stem Cell. 2008 Sep 11. 3(3):346-53.
  PUBMED    18786421
REFERENCE   2 (bases 1 to 7979)
  AUTHORS   .
  TITLE     Direct Submission
  JOURNAL   Exported May 12, 2021 from SnapGene Server 1.1.58
            http://www.snapgene.com
FEATURES             Location/Qualifiers
     source          1..7979
                     /organism="synthetic DNA construct"
                     /mol_type="other DNA"
     primer_bind     complement(46..65)
                     /label=pRS-marker
                     /note="pRS vectors, use to sequence yeast selectable
                     marker"
     enhancer        237..616
                     /label=CMV enhancer
                     /note="human cytomegalovirus immediate early enhancer"
     promoter        618..816
                     /label=CMV promoter
                     /note="human cytomegalovirus (CMV) immediate early
                     promoter"
     primer_bind     771..791
                     /label=CMV-F
                     /note="Human CMV immediate early promoter, forward primer"
     LTR             834..1014
                     /label=5' LTR (truncated)
                     /note="truncated 5' long terminal repeat (LTR) from HIV-1"
     misc_feature    1061..1186
                     /label=HIV-1 Psi
                     /note="packaging signal of human immunodeficiency virus
                     type 1"
     misc_feature    1679..1912
                     /label=RRE
                     /note="The Rev response element (RRE) of HIV-1 allows for
                     Rev-dependent mRNA export from the nucleus to the
                     cytoplasm."
     CDS             2097..2141
                     /codon_start=1
                     /product="antigenic peptide corresponding to amino acids
                     655 to 669 of the HIV envelope protein gp41 (Lutje Hulsik
                     et al., 2013)"
                     /label=gp41 peptide
                     /note="recognized by the 2H10 single-chain llama nanobody"
                     /translation="KNEQELLELDKWASL"
     misc_feature    2439..2556
                     /label=cPPT/CTS
                     /note="central polypurine tract and central termination
                     sequence of HIV-1"
     promoter        2621..3832
                     /label=UbC promoter
                     /note="human ubiquitin C promoter"
     primer_bind     3669..3688
                     /label=hUBCpro-F
                     /note="Human Ubiquitin C (UbC) promoter, forward primer"
     CDS             3861..4607
                     /codon_start=1
                     /product="improved tetracycline-controlled transactivator"
                     /label=rtTA-Advanced
                     /note="In the Tet-On(R) system, rtTA-Advanced binds to the
                     Tet-responsive element and stimulates transcription only in
                     the presence of tetracycline or doxycycline."
                     /translation="MSRLDKSKVINGALELLNGVGIEGLTTRKLAQKLGVEQPTLYWHV
                     KNKRALLDALPIEMLDRHHTHFCPLEGESWQDFLRNNAKSFRCALLSHRDGAKVHLGTR
                     PTEKQYETLENQLAFLCQQGFSLENALYALSAVGHFTLGCVLEEQEHQVAKEERETPTT
                     DSMPPLLRQAIELFDRQGAEPAFLFGLELIICGLEKQLKCESGGPADALDDFDLDMLPA
                     DALDDFDLDMLPADALDDFDLDMLPG"
     misc_feature    4644..5232
                     /label=WPRE
                     /note="woodchuck hepatitis virus posttranscriptional
                     regulatory element"
     primer_bind     complement(4697..4717)
                     /label=WPRE-R
                     /note="WPRE, reverse primer"
     CDS             complement(5115..5126)
                     /codon_start=1
                     /product="Factor Xa recognition and cleavage site"
                     /label=Factor Xa site
                     /translation="IEGR"
     primer_bind     complement(5235..5251)
                     /label=KS primer
                     /note="common sequencing primer, one of multiple similar
                     variants"
     primer_bind     complement(5236..5252)
                     /label=pBluescriptKS
                     /note="For pBluescript vector"
     LTR             5757..5937
                     /label=5' LTR (truncated)
                     /note="truncated 5' long terminal repeat (LTR) from HIV-1"
     primer_bind     complement(5963..5980)
                     /label=BGH-rev
                     /note="Bovine growth hormone terminator, reverse primer.
                     Also called BGH reverse"
     polyA_signal    5969..6080
                     /label=bGH poly(A) signal
                     /note="bovine growth hormone polyadenylation signal"
     rep_origin      complement(6226..6814)
                     /direction=LEFT
                     /label=ori
                     /note="high-copy-number ColE1/pMB1/pBR322/pUC origin of
                     replication"
     primer_bind     complement(6306..6325)
                     /label=pBR322ori-F
                     /note="pBR322 origin, forward primer"
     CDS             complement(6985..7845)
                     /codon_start=1
                     /gene="bla"
                     /product="beta-lactamase"
                     /label=AmpR
                     /note="confers resistance to ampicillin, carbenicillin, and
                     related antibiotics"
                     /translation="MSIQHFRVALIPFFAAFCLPVFAHPETLVKVKDAEDQLGARVGYI
                     ELDLNSGKILESFRPEERFPMMSTFKVLLCGAVLSRIDAGQEQLGRRIHYSQNDLVEYS
                     PVTEKHLTDGMTVRELCSAAITMSDNTAANLLLTTIGGPKELTAFLHNMGDHVTRLDRW
                     EPELNEAIPNDERDTTMPVAMATTLRKLLTGELLTLASRQQLIDWMEADKVAGPLLRSA
                     LPAGWFIADKSGAGERGSRGIIAALGPDGKPSRIVVIYTTGSQATMDERNRQIAEIGAS
                     LIKHW"
     primer_bind     7608..7627
                     /label=Amp-R
                     /note="Ampicillin resistance gene, reverse primer"
     promoter        complement(7846..7950)
                     /gene="bla"
                     /label=AmpR promoter
ORIGIN
        1 tcgacggatc gggagatctc ccgatcccct atggtgcact ctcagtacaa tctgctctga
       61 tgccgcatag ttaagccagt atctgctccc tgcttgtgtg ttggaggtcg ctgagtagtg
      121 cgcgagcaaa atttaagcta caacaaggca aggcttgacc gacaattgca tgaagaatct
      181 gcttagggtt aggcgttttg cgctgcttcg cgatgtacgg gccagatata cgcgttgaca
      241 ttgattattg actagttatt aatagtaatc aattacgggg tcattagttc atagcccata
      301 tatggagttc cgcgttacat aacttacggt aaatggcccg cctggctgac cgcccaacga
      361 cccccgccca ttgacgtcaa taatgacgta tgttcccata gtaacgccaa tagggacttt
      421 ccattgacgt caatgggtgg agtatttacg gtaaactgcc cacttggcag tacatcaagt
      481 gtatcatatg ccaagtacgc cccctattga cgtcaatgac ggtaaatggc ccgcctggca
      541 ttatgcccag tacatgacct tatgggactt tcctacttgg cagtacatct acgtattagt
      601 catcgctatt accatggtga tgcggttttg gcagtacatc aatgggcgtg gatagcggtt
      661 tgactcacgg ggatttccaa gtctccaccc cattgacgtc aatgggagtt tgttttggca
      721 ccaaaatcaa cgggactttc caaaatgtcg taacaactcc gccccattga cgcaaatggg
      781 cggtaggcgt gtacggtggg aggtctatat aagcagcgcg ttttgcctgt actgggtctc
      841 tctggttaga ccagatctga gcctgggagc tctctggcta actagggaac ccactgctta
      901 agcctcaata aagcttgcct tgagtgcttc aagtagtgtg tgcccgtctg ttgtgtgact
      961 ctggtaacta gagatccctc agaccctttt agtcagtgtg gaaaatctct agcagtggcg
     1021 cccgaacagg gacttgaaag cgaaagggaa accagaggag ctctctcgac gcaggactcg
     1081 gcttgctgaa gcgcgcacgg caagaggcga ggggcggcga ctggtgagta cgccaaaaat
     1141 tttgactagc ggaggctaga aggagagaga tgggtgcgag agcgtcagta ttaagcgggg
     1201 gagaattaga tcgcgatggg aaaaaattcg gttaaggcca gggggaaaga aaaaatataa
     1261 attaaaacat atagtatggg caagcaggga gctagaacga ttcgcagtta atcctggcct
     1321 gttagaaaca tcagaaggct gtagacaaat actgggacag ctacaaccat cccttcagac
     1381 aggatcagaa gaacttagat cattatataa tacagtagca accctctatt gtgtgcatca
     1441 aaggatagag ataaaagaca ccaaggaagc tttagacaag atagaggaag agcaaaacaa
     1501 aagtaagacc accgcacagc aagcggccgc tgatcttcag acctggagga ggagatatga
     1561 gggacaattg gagaagtgaa ttatataaat ataaagtagt aaaaattgaa ccattaggag
     1621 tagcacccac caaggcaaag agaagagtgg tgcagagaga aaaaagagca gtgggaatag
     1681 gagctttgtt ccttgggttc ttgggagcag caggaagcac tatgggcgca gcgtcaatga
     1741 cgctgacggt acaggccaga caattattgt ctggtatagt gcagcagcag aacaatttgc
     1801 tgagggctat tgaggcgcaa cagcatctgt tgcaactcac agtctggggc atcaagcagc
     1861 tccaggcaag aatcctggct gtggaaagat acctaaagga tcaacagctc ctggggattt
     1921 ggggttgctc tggaaaactc atttgcacca ctgctgtgcc ttggaatgct agttggagta
     1981 ataaatctct ggaacagatt tggaatcaca cgacctggat ggagtgggac agagaaatta
     2041 acaattacac aagcttaata cactccttaa ttgaagaatc gcaaaaccag caagaaaaga
     2101 atgaacaaga attattggaa ttagataaat gggcaagttt gtggaattgg tttaacataa
     2161 caaattggct gtggtatata aaattattca taatgatagt aggaggcttg gtaggtttaa
     2221 gaatagtttt tgctgtactt tctatagtga atagagttag gcagggatat tcaccattat
     2281 cgtttcagac ccacctccca accccgaggg gacccgacag gcccgaagga atagaagaag
     2341 aaggtggaga gagagacaga gacagatcca ttcgattagt gaacggatcg gcactgcgtg
     2401 cgccaattct gcagacaaat ggcagtattc atccacaatt ttaaaagaaa aggggggatt
     2461 ggggggtaca gtgcagggga aagaatagta gacataatag caacagacat acaaactaaa
     2521 gaattacaaa aacaaattac aaaaattcaa aattttcggg tttattacag ggacagcaga
     2581 gatccagttt ggttaattaa cccgtgtcgg ctccagatct ggcctccgcg ccgggttttg
     2641 gcgcctcccg cgggcgcccc cctcctcacg gcgagcgctg ccacgtcaga cgaagggcgc
     2701 agcgagcgtc ctgatccttc cgcccggacg ctcaggacag cggcccgctg ctcataagac
     2761 tcggccttag aaccccagta tcagcagaag gacattttag gacgggactt gggtgactct
     2821 agggcactgg ttttctttcc agagagcgga acaggcgagg aaaagtagtc ccttctcggc
     2881 gattctgcgg agggatctcc gtggggcggt gaacgccgat gattatataa ggacgcgccg
     2941 ggtgtggcac agctagttcc gtcgcagccg ggatttgggt cgcggttctt gtttgtggat
     3001 cgctgtgatc gtcacttggt gagtagcggg ctgctgggct ggccggggct ttcgtggccg
     3061 ccgggccgct cggtgggacg gaagcgtgtg gagagaccgc caagggctgt agtctgggtc
     3121 cgcgagcaag gttgccctga actgggggtt ggggggagcg cagcaaaatg gcggctgttc
     3181 ccgagtcttg aatggaagac gcttgtgagg cgggctgtga ggtcgttgaa acaaggtggg
     3241 gggcatggtg ggcggcaaga acccaaggtc ttgaggcctt cgctaatgcg ggaaagctct
     3301 tattcgggtg agatgggctg gggcaccatc tggggaccct gacgtgaagt ttgtcactga
     3361 ctggagaact cggtttgtcg tctgttgcgg gggcggcagt tatggcggtg ccgttgggca
     3421 gtgcacccgt acctttggga gcgcgcgccc tcgtcgtgtc gtgacgtcac ccgttctgtt
     3481 ggcttataat gcagggtggg gccacctgcc ggtaggtgtg cggtaggctt ttctccgtcg
     3541 caggacgcag ggttcgggcc tagggtaggc tctcctgaat cgacaggcgc cggacctctg
     3601 gtgaggggag ggataagtga ggcgtcagtt tctttggtcg gttttatgta cctatcttct
     3661 taagtagctg aagctccggt tttgaactat gcgctcgggg ttggcgagtg tgttttgtga
     3721 agttttttag gcaccttttg aaatgtaatc atttgggtca atatgtaatt ttcagtgtta
     3781 gactagtaaa ttgtccgcta aattctggcc gtttttggct tttttgttag acgaagcttg
     3841 ggcccgggaa ttaattcacc atgtctagac tggacaagag caaagtcata aacggcgctc
     3901 tggaattact caatggagtc ggtatcgaag gcctgacgac aaggaaactc gctcaaaagc
     3961 tgggagttga gcagcctacc ctgtactggc acgtgaagaa caagcgggcc ctgctcgatg
     4021 ccctgccaat cgagatgctg gacaggcatc atacccactt ctgccccctg gaaggcgagt
     4081 catggcaaga ctttctgcgg aacaacgcca agtcattccg ctgtgctctc ctctcacatc
     4141 gcgacggggc taaagtgcat ctcggcaccc gcccaacaga gaaacagtac gaaaccctgg
     4201 aaaatcagct cgcgttcctg tgtcagcaag gcttctccct ggagaacgca ctgtacgctc
     4261 tgtccgccgt gggccacttt acactgggct gcgtattgga ggaacaggag catcaagtag
     4321 caaaagagga aagagagaca cctaccaccg attctatgcc cccacttctg agacaagcaa
     4381 ttgagctgtt cgaccggcag ggagccgaac ctgccttcct tttcggcctg gaactaatca
     4441 tatgtggcct ggagaaacag ctaaagtgcg aaagcggcgg gccggccgac gcccttgacg
     4501 attttgactt agacatgctc ccagccgatg cccttgacga ctttgacctt gatatgctgc
     4561 ctgctgacgc tcttgacgat tttgaccttg acatgctccc cgggtaacta agtaaggatc
     4621 aattcgatat caagcttatc gataatcaac ctctggatta caaaatttgt gaaagattga
     4681 ctggtattct taactatgtt gctcctttta cgctatgtgg atacgctgct ttaatgcctt
     4741 tgtatcatgc tattgcttcc cgtatggctt tcattttctc ctccttgtat aaatcctggt
     4801 tgctgtctct ttatgaggag ttgtggcccg ttgtcaggca acgtggcgtg gtgtgcactg
     4861 tgtttgctga cgcaaccccc actggttggg gcattgccac cacctgtcag ctcctttccg
     4921 ggactttcgc tttccccctc cctattgcca cggcggaact catcgccgcc tgccttgccc
     4981 gctgctggac aggggctcgg ctgttgggca ctgacaattc cgtggtgttg tcggggaaat
     5041 catcgtcctt tccttggctg ctcgcctgtg ttgccacctg gattctgcgc gggacgtcct
     5101 tctgctacgt cccttcggcc ctcaatccag cggaccttcc ttcccgcggc ctgctgccgg
     5161 ctctgcggcc tcttccgcgt cttcgccttc gccctcagac gagtcggatc tccctttggg
     5221 ccgcctcccc gcatcgatac cgtcgacctc gagacctaga aaaacatgga gcaatcacaa
     5281 gtagcaatac agcagctacc aatgctgatt gtgcctggct agaagcacaa gaggaggagg
     5341 aggtgggttt tccagtcaca cctcaggtac ctttaagacc aatgacttac aaggcagctg
     5401 tagatcttag ccacttttta aaagaaaagg ggggactgga agggctaatt cactcccaac
     5461 gaagacaaga tatccttgat ctgtggatct accacacaca aggctacttc cctgattggc
     5521 agaactacac accagggcca gggatcagat atccactgac ctttggatgg tgctacaagc
     5581 tagtaccagt tgagcaagag aaggtagaag aagccaatga aggagagaac acccgcttgt
     5641 tacaccctgt gagcctgcat gggatggatg acccggagag agaagtatta gagtggaggt
     5701 ttgacagccg cctagcattt catcacatgg cccgagagct gcatccggac tgtactgggt
     5761 ctctctggtt agaccagatc tgagcctggg agctctctgg ctaactaggg aacccactgc
     5821 ttaagcctca ataaagcttg ccttgagtgc ttcaagtagt gtgtgcccgt ctgttgtgtg
     5881 actctggtaa ctagagatcc ctcagaccct tttagtcagt gtggaaaatc tctagcaggg
     5941 cccgtttaaa cccgctgatc agcctcgact gtgccttcta gttgccagcc atctgttgtt
     6001 tgcccctccc ccgtgccttc cttgaccctg gaaggtgcca ctcccactgt cctttcctaa
     6061 taaaatgagg aaattgcatc gcattgtctg agtaggtgtc attctattct ggggggtggg
     6121 gtggggcagg acagcaaggg ggaggattgg gaagacaata gcaggcatgt gagcaaaagg
     6181 ccagcaaaag gccaggaacc gtaaaaaggc cgcgttgctg gcgtttttcc ataggctccg
     6241 cccccctgac gagcatcaca aaaatcgacg ctcaagtcag aggtggcgaa acccgacagg
     6301 actataaaga taccaggcgt ttccccctgg aagctccctc gtgcgctctc ctgttccgac
     6361 cctgccgctt accggatacc tgtccgcctt tctcccttcg ggaagcgtgg cgctttctca
     6421 tagctcacgc tgtaggtatc tcagttcggt gtaggtcgtt cgctccaagc tgggctgtgt
     6481 gcacgaaccc cccgttcagc ccgaccgctg cgccttatcc ggtaactatc gtcttgagtc
     6541 caacccggta agacacgact tatcgccact ggcagcagcc actggtaaca ggattagcag
     6601 agcgaggtat gtaggcggtg ctacagagtt cttgaagtgg tggcctaact acggctacac
     6661 tagaagaaca gtatttggta tctgcgctct gctgaagcca gttaccttcg gaaaaagagt
     6721 tggtagctct tgatccggca aacaaaccac cgctggtagc ggtggttttt ttgtttgcaa
     6781 gcagcagatt acgcgcagaa aaaaaggatc tcaagaagat cctttgatct tttctacggg
     6841 gtctgacgct cagtggaacg aaaactcacg ttaagggatt ttggtcatga gattatcaaa
     6901 aaggatcttc acctagatcc ttttaaatta aaaatgaagt tttaaatcaa tctaaagtat
     6961 atatgagtaa acttggtctg acagttacca atgcttaatc agtgaggcac ctatctcagc
     7021 gatctgtcta tttcgttcat ccatagttgc ctgactcccc gtcgtgtaga taactacgat
     7081 acgggagggc ttaccatctg gccccagtgc tgcaatgata ccgcgagacc cacgctcacc
     7141 ggctccagat ttatcagcaa taaaccagcc agccggaagg gccgagcgca gaagtggtcc
     7201 tgcaacttta tccgcctcca tccagtctat taattgttgc cgggaagcta gagtaagtag
     7261 ttcgccagtt aatagtttgc gcaacgttgt tgccattgct acaggcatcg tggtgtcacg
     7321 ctcgtcgttt ggtatggctt cattcagctc cggttcccaa cgatcaaggc gagttacatg
     7381 atcccccatg ttgtgcaaaa aagcggttag ctccttcggt cctccgatcg ttgtcagaag
     7441 taagttggcc gcagtgttat cactcatggt tatggcagca ctgcataatt ctcttactgt
     7501 catgccatcc gtaagatgct tttctgtgac tggtgagtac tcaaccaagt cattctgaga
     7561 atagtgtatg cggcgaccga gttgctcttg cccggcgtca atacgggata ataccgcgcc
     7621 acatagcaga actttaaaag tgctcatcat tggaaaacgt tcttcggggc gaaaactctc
     7681 aaggatctta ccgctgttga gatccagttc gatgtaaccc actcgtgcac ccaactgatc
     7741 ttcagcatct tttactttca ccagcgtttc tgggtgagca aaaacaggaa ggcaaaatgc
     7801 cgcaaaaaag ggaataaggg cgacacggaa atgttgaata ctcatactct tcctttttca
     7861 atattattga agcatttatc agggttattg tctcatgagc ggatacatat ttgaatgtat
     7921 ttagaaaaat aaacaaatag gggttccgcg cacatttccc cgaaaagtgc cacctgacg
//
