LOCUS       Exported 802 bp ds-DNA linear SYN 17-MAY-2021
DEFINITION  Lentiviral plasmid expressing the reverse tetracycline
            transactivator.
ACCESSION   .
VERSION     .
KEYWORDS    FUW-M2rtTA
SOURCE      synthetic DNA construct
  ORGANISM  synthetic DNA construct
REFERENCE   1 (bases 1 to 802)
  AUTHORS   Hockemeyer D, Soldner F, Cook EG, Gao Q, Mitalipova M, Jaenisch R
  TITLE     A drug-inducible system for direct reprogramming of human somatic
            cells to pluripotency.
  JOURNAL   Cell Stem Cell. 2008 Sep 11. 3(3):346-53.
  PUBMED    18786421
REFERENCE   2 (bases 1 to 802)
  AUTHORS   .
  TITLE     Direct Submission
  JOURNAL   Exported May 17, 2021 from SnapGene Server 1.1.58
            http://www.snapgene.com
FEATURES             Location/Qualifiers
     source          1..802
                     /organism="synthetic DNA construct"
                     /mol_type="other DNA"
ORIGIN
        1 gtgttttgtg aagtttttta ggcacctttt gaaatgtaat catttgggtc aatatgtaat
       61 tttcagtgtt agactagtaa attgtccgct aaattctggc cgtttttggc ttttttgtta
      121 gacgaagctt gggcccggga attaattcac catgtctaga ctggacaaga gcaaagtcat
      181 aaacggcgct ctggaattac tcaatggagt cggtatcgaa ggcctgacga caaggaaact
      241 cgctcaaaag ctgggagttg agcagcctac cctgtactgg cacgtgaaga acaagcgggc
      301 cctgctcgat gccctgccaa tcgagatgct ggacaggcat catacccact tctgccccct
      361 ggaaggcgag tcatggcaag actttctgcg gaacaacgcc aagtcattcc gctgtgctct
      421 cctctcacat cgcgacgggg ctaaagtgca tctcggcacc cgcccaacag agaaacagta
      481 cgaaaccctg gaaaatcagc tcgcgttcct gtgtcagcaa ggcttctccc tggagaacgc
      541 actgtacgct ctgtccgccg tgggccactt tacactgggc tgcgtattgg aggaacagga
      601 gcatcaagta gcaaaagagg aaagagagac acctaccacc gattctatgc ccccacttct
      661 gagacaagca attgagctgt tcgaccggca gggagccgaa cctgccttcc ttttcggcct
      721 ggaactaatc atatgtggcc tggagaaaca gctaaagtgc gaaagcggcg ggccggccga
      781 cgcccttgac gattttgact ta
//
