LOCUS       Exported 789 bp ds-DNA linear SYN 17-MAY-2021
DEFINITION  Lentiviral plasmid expressing the reverse tetracycline
            transactivator.
ACCESSION   .
VERSION     .
KEYWORDS    FUW-M2rtTA
SOURCE      synthetic DNA construct
  ORGANISM  synthetic DNA construct
REFERENCE   1 (bases 1 to 789)
  AUTHORS   Hockemeyer D, Soldner F, Cook EG, Gao Q, Mitalipova M, Jaenisch R
  TITLE     A drug-inducible system for direct reprogramming of human somatic
            cells to pluripotency.
  JOURNAL   Cell Stem Cell. 2008 Sep 11. 3(3):346-53.
  PUBMED    18786421
REFERENCE   2 (bases 1 to 789)
  AUTHORS   .
  TITLE     Direct Submission
  JOURNAL   Exported May 17, 2021 from SnapGene Server 1.1.58
            http://www.snapgene.com
FEATURES             Location/Qualifiers
     source          1..789
                     /organism="synthetic DNA construct"
                     /mol_type="other DNA"
     CDS             79..90
                     /codon_start=1
                     /product="Factor Xa recognition and cleavage site"
                     /label=Factor Xa site
                     /translation="IEGR"
     primer_bind     488..508
                     /label=WPRE-R
                     /note="WPRE, reverse primer"
     CDS             complement(607..717)
                     /codon_start=1
                     /product="3 tandem repeats of the minimal activation domain
                     of herpes simplex virus VP16 (Cheng et al., 2013)"
                     /label=VP48
                     /translation="DALDDFDLDMLPADALDDFDLDMLPADALDDFDLDML"
ORIGIN
        1 gactcgtctg agggcgaggc gaagacgcgg aagaggccgc agagccggca gcaggccgcg
       61 ggaaggaagg tccgctggat tgagggccga agggacgtag cagaaggacg tcccgcgcag
      121 aatccaggtg gcaacacagg cgagcagcca aggaaaggac gatgatttcc ccgacaacac
      181 cacggaattg tcagtgccca acagccgagc ccctgtccag cagcgggcaa ggcaggcggc
      241 gatgagttcc gccgtggcaa tagggagggg gaaagcgaaa gtcccggaaa ggagctgaca
      301 ggtggtggca atgccccaac cagtgggggt tgcgtcagca aacacagtgc acaccacgcc
      361 acgttgcctg acaacgggcc acaactcctc ataaagagac agcaaccagg atttatacaa
      421 ggaggagaaa atgaaagcca tacgggaagc aatagcatga tacaaaggca ttaaagcagc
      481 gtatccacat agcgtaaaag gagcaacata gttaagaata ccagtcaatc tttcacaaat
      541 tttgtaatcc agaggttgat tatcgataag cttgatatcg aattgatcct tacttagtta
      601 cccggggagc atgtcaaggt caaaatcgtc aagagcgtca gcaggcagca tatcaaggtc
      661 aaagtcgtca agggcatcgg ctgggagcat gtctaagtca aaatcgtcaa gggcgtcggc
      721 cggcccgccg ctttcgcact ttagctgttt ctccaggcca catatgatta gttccaggcc
      781 gaaaaggaa
//
